>Addgene plasmid #171303 | pFTK031 | addgene full sequence | sequence record 350158 | Addgene NGS Result
GTGGCTCTTCAGTGGACGAAAGGGCCTCGTGATACGCCTATTTTTATAGGTTAATGTCATGATAATAATG
GTTTCTTAGACGTCAGGTGGCACTTTTCGGGGAAATGTGCGCGGAACCCCTATTTGTTTATTTTTCTAAA
TACATTCAAATATGTATCCGCTCATGAGACAATAACCCTGATAAATGCTTCAATAATATTGAAAAAGGAA
GAGTATGCGCTCACGCAACTGGTCCAGAACCTTGACCGAACGCAGCGGTGGTAACGGCGCAGTGGCGGTT
TTCATGGCTTGTTATGACTGTTTTTTTTTGGGGTACAGTCTATGCCTCGGGCATCCAAGCAGCAAGCGCG
TTACGCCGTGGGTCGATGTTTGATGTTATGGAGCAGCAACGATGTTACGCAGCAGGGCAGTCGCCCTAAA
ACAAAGTTAAACATCATGAGGGAAGCGGTGATCGCCGAAGTATCGACTCAACTATCAGAGGTAGTTGGCG
TCATCGAGCGCCATCTCGAACCGACGTTGCTGGCCGTACATTTGTACGGCTCCGCAGTGGATGGCGGCCT
GAAGCCACACAGCGATATTGATTTGCTGGTTACGGTGACCGTAAGGCTTGATGAAACAACGCGGCGAGCT
TTGATCAACGACCTTTTGGAAACTTCGGCTTCCCCTGGAGAGAGCGAGATTCTCCGCGCTGTAGAAGTCA
CCATTGTTGTGCACGACGACATCATTCCGTGGCGTTATCCAGCTAAGCGCGAACTGCAATTTGGAGAATG
GCAGCGCAATGACATTCTTGCAGGTATCTTCGAGCCAGCCACGATCGACATTGATCTGGCTATCTTGCTG
ACAAAAGCAAGAGAACATAGCGTTGCCTTGGTAGGTCCAGCGGCGGAGGAACTCTTTGATCCGGTTCCTG
AACAGGATCTATTTGAGGCGCTAAATGAAACCTTAACGCTATGGAACTCGCCGCCCGACTGGGCTGGCGA
TGAGCGAAATGTAGTGCTTACGTTGTCCCGCATTTGGTACAGCGCAGTAACCGGCAAAATCGCGCCGAAG
GATGTCGCTGCCGACTGGGCAATGGAGCGCCTGCCGGCCCAGTATCAGCCCGTCATACTTGAAGCTAGAC
AGGCTTATCTTGGACAAGAAGAAGATCGCTTGGCCTCGCGCGCAGATCAGTTGGAAGAATTTGTCCATTA
CGTAAAAGGCGAGATCACCAAGGTAGTCGGCAAATAACTGTCAGACCAAGTTTACTCATATATACTTTAG
ATTGATTTAAAACTTCATTTTTAATTTAAAAGGATCTAGGTGAAGATCCTTTTTGATAATCTCATGACCA
AAATCCCTTAACGTGAGTTTTCGTTCCACTGAGCGTCAGACCCCGTAGAAAAGATCAAAGGATCTTCTTG
AGATCCTTTTTTTCTGCGCGTAATCTGCTGCTTGCAAACAAAAAAACCACCGCTACCAGCGGTGGTTTGT
TTGCCGGATCAAGAGCTACCAACTCTTTTTCCGAAGGTAACTGGCTTCAGCAGAGCGCAGATACCAAATA
CTGTTCTTCTAGTGTAGCCGTAGTTAGGCCACCACTTCAAGAACTCTGTAGCACCGCCTACATACCTCGC
TCTGCTAATCCTGTTACCAGTGGCTGCTGCCAGTGGCGATAAGTCGTGTCTTACCGGGTTGGACTCAAGA
CGATAGTTACCGGATAAGGCGCAGCGGTCGGGCTGAACGGGGGGTTCGTGCACACAGCCCAGCTTGGAGC
GAACGACCTACACCGAACTGAGATACCTACAGCGTGAGCTATGAGAAAGCGCCACGCTTCCCGAAGGGAG
AAAGGCGGACAGGTATCCGGTAAGCGGCAGGGTCGGAACAGGAGAGCGCACGAGGGAGCTTCCAGGGGGA
AACGCCTGGTATCTTTATAGTCCTGTCGGGTTTCGCCACCTCTGACTTGAGCGTCGATTTTTGTGATGCT
CGTCAGGGGGGCGGAGCCTATGGAAAAACGCCAGCAACGCGGCCTTTTTACGGTTCCTGGCCTTTTGCTG
GCCTTTTGCTCACATGTTCTTTCCTGCGTTATCCCCTGATTCTGTGGATAACCGTATTACCGCCTTTGAG
TGAGCTGATACCGCTCGCCGCAGCCGAACGACCGAGCGCAGCGAGTCAGTGAGCGAGGAAGCGGAAGAGC
GCCCAATACGCAAACCGCCTCTCCCCGCGCGTTGGCCGATTCATTAATCACTCTGTGGTCTCAGGAGCTG
TATATACTCACAGCACTGGGTGTATATACAGGGCTGTATATATATACAGCACTGTATATAAAACCAGGGG
TGGTTATATGTACAGCCATTGAGACCACGAA
Features (pLannotate 1.2.2; 6 found; start..end, strand, type, name):
    110..214     +  promoter       AmpR promoter: bla
    205..285     -  CDS            int (fragment): INT2_ECOLX - Protein inferred from homology: Swiss-Prot protein existence level 3. Putative integrase believed to be involved in the insertion of antibiotic resistance genes into plasmids and transposons. From Escherichia coli.
    373..429     +  CDS            GmR (fragment): gentamycin acetyltransferase; aacC1; confers resistance to gentamycin
    436..1224    +  CDS            aadA: S3AD_ECOLX - Experimental evidence at protein level: Swiss-Prot protein existence level 1. Mediates bacterial resistance to the antibiotics streptomycin and spectinomycin. From Escherichia coli.
   1398..1986    +  rep_origin     ori: high-copy-number ColE1/pMB1/pBR322/pUC origin of replication
   2169..2218    +  CDS            lacI (fragment): lac repressor; lacI; The lac repressor binds to the lac operator to inhibit transcription in E. coli. This inhibition can be relieved by adding lactose or isopropyl-β-D-thiogalactopyranoside (IPTG).
