[The description below was written by a language model from this plasmid's Addgene catalogue record and pLannotate feature annotations shown in this document.]
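Description:
pFTK031 is a level 0 (LVL0) part plasmid from the Fungal Modular Cloning ToolKit, a set of standardised DNA parts for building synthetic genetic circuits and expression cassettes in filamentous fungi. It is built on the pAGM1251 entry backbone and, at about 2.3 kb, is a minimal storage vector. It replicates in E. coli from a high-copy ColE1/pUC-type origin and is selected with spectinomycin through the aadA aminoglycoside adenylyltransferase gene, which the annotation places downstream of a bla-type (AmpR) promoter. The short integrase and gentamicin acetyltransferase fragments flagged just upstream of aadA are most likely remnants of the integron context from which the resistance cassette was derived, not functional genes.

The stored part is catalogued as "5xLexA_UAS UAS (for fusion)", which indicates an upstream activating sequence made of five LexA operator sites. Such elements serve as binding sites for synthetic transcription factors carrying the bacterial LexA DNA-binding domain. The "for fusion" label suggests the part is meant to be joined to a separate core promoter part during assembly, giving a hybrid, orthogonally controlled promoter. The automated annotation does not identify the UAS itself. The only feature outside the marker and origin is a roughly 50 nt hit called as a lacI fragment, and the record does not establish whether this is backbone residue or a mis-call over the insert region. The flanking cloning sites are likewise not recorded, although modular cloning part plasmids of this type normally release their insert with type IIS enzymes for hierarchical assembly into transcription units. The plasmid carries no fungal marker or replication element, so it is a parts donor and is not itself used for transformation.
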