Addgene plasmid #171303: pFTK031
Purpose: Part Plasmid Entry Vector (LVL0) from the Fungal Modular Cloning ToolKit.
Depositing lab: Arnold Driessen. Depositing organization: University of Groningen. Publication: Modular Synthetic Biology Toolkit for Filamentous Fungi. Mozsik L, Pohl C, Meyer V, Bovenberg RAL, Nygard Y, Driessen AJM. ACS Synth Biol. 2021 Nov 2. doi: 10.1021/acssynbio.1c00260. PubMed 34726388.
Backbone
  Vector backbone: pAGM1251
  Vector type: Bacterial Expression, Yeast Expression, Synthetic Biology
Growth in bacteria
  Bacterial resistance: Spectinomycin, 50 μg/mL
  Growth temperature: 37°C
  Growth strain: DH5alpha
  Copy number: High Copy
Gene/Insert
  Gene/Insert name: 5xLexA_UAS UAS (for fusion)
  Species: Penicillium, Aspergillus, or other fungal sources
  Mutation: n/a
  Cloning method: Restriction Enzyme; 5′ cloning site Unknown (unknown if destroyed)
Terms and licenses: Academic/Nonprofit Terms; Industry Terms: Not Available to Industry
How to cite: pFTK031 was a gift from Arnold Driessen (Addgene plasmid # 171303 ; http://n2t.net/addgene:171303 ; RRID:Addgene_171303)
